>Addgene plasmid #51817 | pBSII-SK-mTol2-MCS | depositor full sequence | sequence record 79584 | pBSII-SK-mTol2-MCS sequence 3459 bps
CTAAATTGTAAGCGTTAATATTTTGTTAAAATTCGCGTTAAATTTTTGTTAAATCAGCTCATTTTTTAAC
CAATAGGCCGAAATCGGCAAAATCCCTTATAAATCAAAAGAATAGACCGAGATAGGGT
[37 nt withheld, positions 129-165]
AAAGAACGTGGACTCCAACGTCAAAGG
[49 nt withheld, positions 193-241]
T
[91 nt withheld, positions 243-333]
G
[124 nt withheld, positions 335-458]
CCCATTCGCCATTCAGGCTGCGCAACTGTTGGGAAGGGCGATCGGTGCGGGCCTCTTCGCTATTACGCCA
GCTGGCGAAAGGGGGATGTGCTGCAAGGCGATTAAGTTGGGTAACGCCAGGGTTTTCCCAGTCACGACGT
TGTAAAACGACGGCCAGTGAGCGCGCGTAATACGACTCACTATAGGGCGAATTGGGTACCCAGAGGTGTA
AAGTACTTGAGTAATTTTACTTGATTACTGTACTTAAGTATTATTTTTGGGGATTTTTACTTTACTTGAG
TACAATTAAAAATCAATACTTTTACTTTTACTTAATTACATTTTTTTAGAAAAAAAAGTACTTTTTACTC
CTTACAATTTTATTTACAGTCAAAAAGTACTTATTTTTTGGAGATCACTTGGGCCCGGCTCGACGCGCAA
TTAACCCTCACTAAAGGGAACAAAAGCTGGAGCTTAGGGATAACAGGGTAATCCGCGGTGGCGGCCGCTC
TAGAACTAGTGGATCCCCCGGGCTGCAGGAATTCGATATCAAGCTTATCGATACCGTCGACCTCGAGGGG
GGGCCCATTACCCTGTTATCCCTAGTACCCAATTCGCCCTATAGTGAGTCGTATTACGCGCGTCGAGATT
AGATCTAATACTCAAGTACAATTTTAATGGAGTACTTTTTTACTTTTACTCAAGTAAGATTCTAGCCAGA
TACTTTTACTTTTAATTGAGTAAAATTTTCCCTAAGTACTTGTACTTTCACTTGAGTAAAATTTTTGAGT
ACTTTTTACACCTCTGCCGCGGTGGAGCTCCAGCTTTTGTTCCCTTTAGTGAGGGTTAATTGCGCGCTTG
GCGTAATCATGGTCATAGCTGTTTCCTGTGTGAAATTGTTATCCGCTCACAATTCCACACAACATACGAG
CCGGAAGCATAAAGTGTAAAGCCTGGGGTGCCTAATGAGTGAGCTAACTCACATTAATTGCGTTGCGCTC
ACTGCCCGCTTTCCAGTCGGGAAACCTGTCGTGCCAGCTGCATTAATGAATCGGCCAACGCGCGGGGAGA
GGCGGTTTGCGTATTGGGCGCTCTTCCGCTTCCTCGCTCACTGACTCGCTGCGCTCGGTCGTTCGGCTGC
GGCGAGCGGTATCAGCTCACTCAAAGGCGGTAATACGGTTATCCACAGAATCAGGGGATAACGCAGGAAA
GAACATGTGAGCAAAAGGCCAGCAAAAGGCCAGGAACCGTAAAAAGGCCGCGTTGCTGGCGTTTTTCCAT
AGGCTCCGCCCCCCTGACGAGCATCACAAAAATCGACGCTCAAGTCAGAGGTGGCGAAACCCGACAGGAC
TATAAAGATACCAGGCGTTTCCCCCTGGAAGCTCCCTCGTGCGCTCTCCTGTTCCGACCCTGCCGCTTAC
CGGATACCTGTCCGCCTTTCTCCCTTCGGGAAGCGTGGCGCTTTCTCATAGCTCACGCTGTAGGTATCTC
AGTTCGGTGTAGGTCGTTCGCTCCAAGCTGGGCTGTGTGCACGAACCCCCCGTTCAGCCCGACCGCTGCG
CCTTATCCGGTAACTATCGTCTTGAGTCCAACCCGGTAAGACACGACTTATCGCCACTGGCAGCAGCCAC
TGGTAACAGGATTAGCAGAGCGAGGTATGTAGGCGGTGCTACAGAGTTCTTGAAGTGGTGGCCTAACTAC
GGCTACACTAGAAGGACAGTATTTGGTATCTGCGCTCTGCTGAAGCCAGTTACCTTCGGAAAAAGAGTTG
GTAGCTCTTGATCCGGCAAACAAACCACCGCTGGTAGCGGTGGTTTTTTTGTTTGCAAGCAGCAGATTAC
GCGCAGAAAAAAAGGATCTCAAGAAGATCCTTTGATCTTTTCTACGGGGTCTGACGCTCAGTGGAACGAA
AACTCACGTTAAGGGATTTTGGTCATGAGATTATCAAAAAGGATCTTCACCTAGATCCTTTTAAATTAAA
AATGAAGTTTTAAATCAATCTAAAGTATATATGAGTAAACTTGGTCTGACAGTTACCAATGCTTAATCAG
TGAGGCACCTATCTCAGCGATCTGTCTATTTCGTTCATCCATAGTTGCCTGACTCCCCGTCGTGTAGATA
ACTACGATACGGGAGGGCTTACCATCTGGCCCCAGTGCTGCAATGATACCGCGAGACCCACGCTCACCGG
CTCCAGATTTATCAGCAATAAACCAGCCAGCCGGAAGGGCCGAGCGCAGAAGTGGTCCTGCAACTTTATC
CGCCTCCATCCAGTCTATTAATTGTTGCCGGGAAGCTAGAGTAAGTAGTTCGCCAGTTAATAGTTTGCGC
AACGTTGTTGCCATTGCTACAGGCATCGTGGTGTCACGCTCGTCGTTTGGTATGGCTTCATTCAGCTCCG
GTTCCCAACGATCAAGGCGAGTTACATGATCCCCCATGTTGTGCAAAAAAGCGGTTAGCTCCTTCGGTCC
TCCGATCGTTGTCAGAAGTAAGTTGGCCGCAGTGTTATCACTCATGGTTATGGCAGCACTGCATAATTCT
CTTACTGTCATGCCATCCGTAAGATGCTTTTCTGTGACTGGTGAGTACTCAACCAAGTCATTCTGAGAAT
AGTGTATGCGGCGACCGAGTTGCTCTTGCCCGGCGTCAATACGGGATAATACCGCGCCACATAGCAGAAC
TTTAAAAGTGCTCATCATTGGAAAACGTTCTTCGGGGCGAAAACTCTCAAGGATCTTACCGCTGTTGAGA
TCCAGTTCGATGTAACCCACTCGTGCACCCAACTGATCTTCAGCATCTTTTACTTTCACCAGCGTTTCTG
GGTGAGCAAAAACAGGAAGGCAAAATGCCGCAAAAAAGGGAATAAGGGCGACACGGAAATGTTGAATACT
CATACTCTTCCTTTTTCAATATTATTGAAGCATTTATCAGGGTTATTGTCTCATGAGCGGATACATATTT
GAATGTATTTAGAAAAATAAACAAATAGGGGTTCCGCGCACATTTCCCCGAAAAGTGCCAC
Features (pLannotate 1.2.2; 14 found; start..end, strand, type, name):
     30..458     -  rep_origin     f1 ori (sequence partly withheld): f1 bacteriophage origin of replication; arrow indicates direction of (+) strand synthesis
    463..618     -  CDS            lacZα (fragment): LacZα fragment of β-galactosidase; lacZ fragment
    626..644     +  promoter       T7 promoter: promoter for bacteriophage T7 RNA polymerase
    877..895     +  promoter       T3 promoter: promoter for bacteriophage T3 RNA polymerase
    931..1024    +  misc_feature   MCS (fragment): pBluescript multiple cloning site
   1056..1074    -  promoter       T7 promoter: promoter for bacteriophage T7 RNA polymerase
   1271..1289    -  promoter       T3 promoter: promoter for bacteriophage T3 RNA polymerase
   1334..1350    -  protein_bind   lac operator: The lac repressor binds to the lac operator to inhibit transcription in E. coli. This inhibition can be relieved by adding lactose or isopropyl-β-D-thiogalactopyranoside (IPTG). lac repressor encoded by lacI
   1358..1388    -  promoter       lac promoter: promoter for the E. coli lac operon
   1403..1424    -  protein_bind   CAP binding site: CAP binding activates transcription in the presence of cAMP. E. coli catabolite activator protein
   1437..1529    -  CDS            lacI (fragment): lac repressor; lacI; The lac repressor binds to the lac operator to inhibit transcription in E. coli. This inhibition can be relieved by adding lactose or isopropyl-β-D-thiogalactopyranoside (IPTG).
   1712..2300    -  rep_origin     ori: high-copy-number ColE1/pMB1/pBR322/pUC origin of replication
   2471..3331    -  CDS            AmpR: β-lactamase; bla; confers resistance to ampicillin, carbenicillin, and related antibiotics
   3332..3436    -  promoter       AmpR promoter: bla
