[The description below was written by a language model from this plasmid's Addgene catalogue record and pLannotate feature annotations shown in this document.]
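Description:
pBSII-SK-mTol2-MCS is an empty cloning backbone built on pBluescript II SK+ and intended for making transgenic axolotls (Ambystoma mexicanum) by either Tol2 transposase-mediated or I-SceI meganuclease-mediated integration. It is a small (about 3.5 kb) high-copy E. coli plasmid that replicates from a ColE1/pUC-type origin and is selected with ampicillin through the β-lactamase gene and its native promoter. It also keeps the f1 phage origin, which allows single-stranded DNA production. Remnants of the pBluescript lac region are present as well: the lac promoter, operator and CAP site, plus fragments of lacZα and lacI.

There is no insert. The working part is a multiple cloning site, annotated as a fragment of the pBluescript MCS, into which a user places a promoter–transgene cassette by restriction cloning. The name indicates that this MCS is flanked by minimal Tol2 transposon arms, and the stated purpose implies I-SceI recognition sites. Neither element was picked up by the automated annotation, so their positions are not given in the feature table. They most plausibly lie in the unannotated stretches on either side of the MCS, between the duplicated T7 and T3 phage promoters, an outer pair from the backbone and an inner pair adjacent to the MCS.

In use, Tol2 arms let co-supplied transposase excise the cassette and insert it into the genome. Alternatively, I-SceI digestion releases the cassette and promotes its integration after injection into eggs. M13 universal and reverse primer sites serve for sequencing inserted cassettes. No eukaryotic promoter, reporter or polyadenylation signal is recorded, so these have to be supplied with the cloned cassette.
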