Addgene plasmid #51817: pBSII-SK-mTol2-MCS
Purpose: (Empty Backbone) To generate transgenic axolotls using Tol2 or SceI mediated transgenics
Depositing lab: Elly Tanaka. Depositing organization: Zentrum fuer Regenerative Therapien Dresden (CRTD). Publication: Optimized axolotl (Ambystoma mexicanum) husbandry, breeding, metamorphosis, transgenesis and tamoxifen-mediated recombination. Khattak S, Murawala P, Andreas H, Kappert V, Schuez M, Sandoval-Guzman T, Crawford K, Tanaka EM. Nat Protoc. 2014 Mar;9(3):529-40. doi: 10.1038/nprot.2014.040. Epub 2014 Feb 6. PubMed 24504478.
Backbone
  Vector backbone: pBluscript II SK+
  Vector type: Unspecified
Growth in bacteria
  Bacterial resistance: Ampicillin, 100 μg/mL
  Growth temperature: 37°C
  Growth strain: DH5alpha
  Copy number: High Copy
Gene/Insert
  Cloning method: Restriction Enzyme
  Sequencing primers: 5′ M13 Universal; 3′ M13 Reverse
Terms and licenses: Academic/Nonprofit Terms; Industry Terms: Not Available to Industry
How to cite: pBSII-SK-mTol2-MCS was a gift from Elly Tanaka (Addgene plasmid # 51817 ; http://n2t.net/addgene:51817 ; RRID:Addgene_51817)
