>Addgene plasmid #51817 | pBSII-SK-mTol2-MCS | addgene partial sequence | sequence record 81247 | M13pUC-Fwd 5'-CCCAGTCACGACGTTGTAAAACG-3'
GTGAGCGCGCGTAATACGACTCACTATAGGGCGAATTGGGTACCCAGAGGTGTAAAGTACTTGAGTAATT
TTACTTGATTACTGTACTTAAGTATTATTTTTGGGGATTTTTACTTTACTTGAGTACAATTAAAAATCAA
TACTTTTACTTTTACTTAATTACATTTTTTTAGAAAAAAAAGTACTTTTTACTCCTTACAATTTTATTTA
CAGTCAAAAAGTACTTATTTTTTGGAGATCACTTGGGCCCGGCTCGACGCGCAATTAACCCTCACTAAAG
GGAACAAAAGCTGGAGCTTAGGGATAACAGGGTAATCCGCGGTGGCGGCCGCTCTAGAACTAGTGGATCC
CCCGGGCTGCAGGAATTCGATATCAAGCTTATCGATACCGTCGACCTCGAGGGGGGGCCCATTACCCTGT
TATCCCTAG
