>Addgene plasmid #51817 | pBSII-SK-mTol2-MCS | addgene partial sequence | sequence record 82399 | ColEterm 5'-agctgataccgctcgccgcagccgaacg-3'
CGAGTCAGTGAGCGAGGAAGCGGAAGAGCGCCCAATACGCAAACCGCCTCTCCCCGCGCGTTGGCCGATT
CATTAATGCAGCTGGCACGACAGGTTTCCCGACTGGAAAGCGGGCAGTGAGCGCAACGCAATTAATGTGA
GTTAGCTCACTCATTAGGCACCCCAGGCTTTACACTTTATGCTTCCGGCTCGTATGTTGTGTGGAATTGT
GAGCGGATAACAATTTCACACAGGAAACAGCTATGACCATGATTACGCCAAGCGCGCAATTAACCCTCAC
TAAAGGGAACAAAAGCTGGAGCTCCACCGCGGCAGAGGTGTAAAAAGTACTCAAAAATTTTACTCAAGTG
AAAGTACAAGTACTTAGGGAAAATTTTACTCAATTAAAAGTAAAAGTATCTGGCTAGAATCTTACTTGAG
TAAAAGTAAAAAAGTACTCCATTAAAATTGTACTTGAGTATTAGATCTAATCTCGACGCGCGTAATACGA
CTCACTATAGGGCGAATTGGGTACTAGGGATAACAGGGTAATGGGCCCCCCCTCGAGGTCGACGGTATCG
ATAAGCTTGATATCGAATTCCTGCAGCCCGG
